LOCUS       Exported 9731 bp ds-DNA circular SYN 12-MAY-2021
DEFINITION  expresses dcas9 from Streptococcus thermophilus #3; induced with
            vanillate; for homologous recombination at the vanillate locus in
            Caulobacter crescentus; tetracycline resistance.
ACCESSION   .
VERSION     .
KEYWORDS    pVCERC-5 Pvan-dcas9 (Sth3)
SOURCE      synthetic DNA construct
  ORGANISM  synthetic DNA construct
REFERENCE   1 (bases 1 to 9731)
  AUTHORS   Guzzo M, Castro LK, Reisch CR, Guo MS, Laub MT.
  TITLE     A CRISPR Interference System for Efficient and Rapid Gene Knockdown
            in Caulobacter crescentus
  JOURNAL   mBio
REFERENCE   2 (bases 1 to 9731)
  AUTHORS   .
  TITLE     Direct Submission
  JOURNAL   Exported May 12, 2021 from SnapGene Server 1.1.58
            http://www.snapgene.com
FEATURES             Location/Qualifiers
     source          1..9731
                     /organism="synthetic DNA construct"
                     /mol_type="other DNA"
     primer_bind     74..90
                     /label=SK primer
                     /note="common sequencing primer, one of multiple similar
                     variants"
     terminator      91..137
                     /label=rrnB T1 terminator
                     /note="transcription terminator T1 from the E. coli rrnB
                     gene"
     primer_bind     complement(6247..6263)
                     /label=SK primer
                     /note="common sequencing primer, one of multiple similar
                     variants"
     primer_bind     complement(6274..6290)
                     /label=M13 fwd
                     /note="common sequencing primer, one of multiple similar
                     variants"
     rep_origin      complement(6488..7076)
                     /direction=LEFT
                     /label=ori
                     /note="high-copy-number ColE1/pMB1/pBR322/pUC origin of
                     replication"
     primer_bind     complement(6568..6587)
                     /label=pBR322ori-F
                     /note="pBR322 origin, forward primer"
     primer_bind     complement(7182..7198)
                     /label=M13 fwd
                     /note="common sequencing primer, one of multiple similar
                     variants"
     CDS             complement(7295..8494)
                     /codon_start=1
                     /gene="tetA"
                     /product="tetracycline efflux protein"
                     /label=TcR
                     /note="confers resistance to tetracycline"
                     /translation="MKPNIPLIVILSTVALDAVGIGLIMPVLPGLLRDLVHSNDVTAHY
                     GILLALYALVQFACAPVLGALSDRFGRRPILLVSLAGATVDYAIMATAPFLWVLYIGRI
                     VAGITGATGAVAGAYIADITDGDERARHFGFMSACFGFGMVAGPVLGGLMGGFSPHAPF
                     FAAAALNGLNFLTGCFLLPESHKGERRPLRREALNPLASFRWARGMTVVAALMAVFFIM
                     QLVGQVPAALWVIFGEDRFHWDATTIGISLAAFGILHSLAQAMITGPVAARLGERRALM
                     LGMIADGTGYILLAFATRGWMAFPIMVLLASGGIGMPALQAMLSRQVDEERQGQLQGSL
                     AALTSLTSIVGPLLFTAIYAASITTWNGWAWIAGAALYLLCLPALRRGLWSGAGQRADR
                     "
     CDS             8600..9250
                     /codon_start=1
                     /gene="tetR"
                     /product="tetracycline resistance regulatory protein"
                     /label=TetR
                     /translation="MTKLQPNTVIRAALDLLNEVGVDGLTTRKLAERLGVQQPALYWHF
                     RNKRALLDALAEAMLAENHTHSVPRADDDWRSFLIGNARSFRQALLAYRDGARIHAGTR
                     PGAPQMETADAQLRFLCEAGFSAGDAVNALMTISYFTVGAVLEEQAGDSDAGERGGTVE
                     QAPLSPLLRAAIDAFDEAGPDAAFEQGLAVIVDGLAKRRLVVRNVEGPRKGDD"
     oriT            9544..9653
                     /note="incP origin of transfer"
ORIGIN
        1 ggatataccg aaaaaatcgc tataatgacc ccgaagcagg gttatgcagc ggaaaagatc
       61 cgtcgacggc cgctctagaa ctagtggatc caaataaaac gaaaggctca gtcgaaagac
      121 tgggcctttc gttttatctg ttgtttgtcg cattatacgc aaggcgacaa ggtgctgatg
      181 ccgctggcga ttcaggttca tcatgccgtt tgtgatggct tccatgtcgg cagaatgctt
      241 aatgaattac aacagttttt atataagctt tacgatagcc agcctccggt cgagcgcgcc
      301 attgagcctc cgccagctcc cgctggcgcg atcagtggcg cgctcatcgg gcccggcgta
      361 tcaggaccgc gtggtcaact tcatcctgaa gcgcccgatc gcccgaatca tgatcggcgc
      421 ggcgtcaacg atcacccctc gacggcttcc gcgcccgcct caaccgtggc cccgcgacgg
      481 agcttggcca gcaggcggct gaactgggcc cgttcttcct cggtgagggc ggcgaaggcc
      541 tcgcgatcgt gagccagcgt cgcttcctca atgcgggtgc ggaggatctc gccagcggcg
      601 gtcaggtgca gggcgttggt gcgacggtcg cggcctggcc gccgctcgat cgcgcccaga
      661 gcctccagtt catcgacggc cttcatcgtg ctggcgcggt tgatccccag ggctcgtcca
      721 agggtgacct ggtcgcagcc ggcgttcagg gcgatgtaga cgatcgccgt ggcgcgcgcg
      781 ggggtcacgt tcagggacgt gagacgggcc gccaatccgg ccatgatccg cacatccgtc
      841 gagtgcagtt gcagtcccag ccgctctccc agagcgccga aggcggcggc ctcttccatg
      901 gtccacaagc ctcaatagca cgtcaaagaa actgtattgc gatggtacta tagcgcttct
      961 tccgggacct ccagactggt tcacacctaa agcgttcagt cggcgcgaat gctccacgcc
     1021 gcgcccagcg gcgcgccggc gctcgccgcg gcctcgaaga ccttggcgtt acgaatggcg
     1081 gccagggcat ggtcgcgcat gatccgctcg gccccctcgg cgtcgccgca cgagaccgcg
     1141 tccagcaccg cctgatgctg gcgatgggcg gccagaaggt gttcgtactc ggccggcaag
     1201 tccatcagat ccagggccag cgcaccggcc gccgcgaacg gctcgaaacc attgcgcgcc
     1261 agggcgctct cgacagcgcc gttgcccgca gcgctgacca gcgtgtcatg gaaggcctga
     1321 ttgtacgcgg cgtagcgatc caggtcctcg ccgttaagcc gcccagccgc gaacagcgct
     1381 tcgccctcgg cgatcaaggc gacgaaccgc gcgtgggtct ccgccgtcat tccgcgctcg
     1441 gccagacgcc gggccgcaaa gccctccagc acccctcgca cctcgatggc gtcgcggatc
     1501 tggtcgctgg acacgcctcg ggcggcataa ccccgcgcgc ccagccgcac cacgagccct
     1561 tcctgctcca gactccgcaa ggccgtgcgc acgggcatgc gcgagacgcc cagcgccgcc
     1621 gctgtcggga tttcggcgat acgctcgccg ctcttgatct cgcccgaggc gatcatcttg
     1681 cgaagagcca tcatcacgcg ctggcccggc tttatgcgcg gcatgtccat ggctggactc
     1741 tagccgaccg actgagacgc tcacaagcgt tcaattggat ccaatcttga cgtccgtttg
     1801 attacgatca agattggatc caataggtcg ccgaaccacg atgcgaggaa acgcatatgc
     1861 ctgcaggcgc cttaattaat atgcatggta ccttaagatc tcgagctcct gactcaggag
     1921 gtatcgatat gaccaagccg tactcgatcg gcctggccat cggcaccaac tcggtgggct
     1981 gggccgtgac caccgacaac tacaaggtgc cgtcgaagaa gatgaaggtg ctgggcaaca
     2041 cctcgaagaa gtacatcaag aagaacctgc tgggcgtgct gctgttcgac tcgggcatca
     2101 ccgccgaggg ccgccgcctg aagcgcaccg cccgccgccg ctacacccgc cgccgcaacc
     2161 gcatcctgta cctgcaggag atcttctcga ccgagatggc caccctggac gacgccttct
     2221 tccagcgcct ggacgactcg ttcctggtgc cggacgacaa gcgcgactcg aagtacccga
     2281 tcttcggcaa cctggtggag gagaaggcct accacgacga gttcccgacc atctaccacc
     2341 tgcgcaagta cctggccgac tcgaccaaga aggccgacct gcgcctggtg tacctggccc
     2401 tggcccacat gatcaagtac cgcggccact tcctgatcga gggcgagttc aactcgaaga
     2461 acaacgacat ccagaagaac ttccaggact tcctggacac ctacaacgcc atcttcgagt
     2521 cggacctgtc gctggagaac tcgaagcagc tggaggagat cgtgaaggac aagatctcga
     2581 agctggagaa gaaggaccgc atcctgaagc tgttcccggg cgagaagaac tcgggcatct
     2641 tctcggagtt cctgaagctg atcgtgggca accaggccga cttccgcaag tgcttcaacc
     2701 tggacgagaa ggcctcgctg cacttctcga aggagtcgta cgacgaggac ctggagaccc
     2761 tgctgggcta catcggcgac gactactcgg acgtgttcct gaaggccaag aagctgtacg
     2821 acgccatcct gctgtcgggc ttcctgaccg tgaccgacaa cgagaccgag gccccgctgt
     2881 cgtcggccat gatcaagcgc tacaacgagc acaaggagga cctggccctg ctgaaggagt
     2941 acatccgcaa catctcgctg aagacctaca acgaggtgtt caaggacgac accaagaacg
     3001 gctacgccgg ctacatcgac ggcaagacca accaggagga cttctacgtg tacctgaaga
     3061 agctgctggc cgagttcgag ggcgccgact acttcctgga gaagatcgac cgcgaggact
     3121 tcctgcgcaa gcagcgcacc ttcgacaacg gctcgatccc gtaccagatc cacctgcagg
     3181 agatgcgcgc catcctggac aagcaggcca agttctaccc gttcctggcc aagaacaagg
     3241 agcgcatcga gaagatcctg accttccgca tcccgtacta cgtgggcccg ctggcccgcg
     3301 gcaactcgga cttcgcctgg tcgatccgca agcgcaacga gaagatcacc ccgtggaact
     3361 tcgaggacgt gatcgacaag gagtcgtcgg ccgaggcctt catcaaccgc atgacctcgt
     3421 tcgacctgta cctgccggag gagaaggtgc tgccgaagca ctcgctgctg tacgagacct
     3481 tcaacgtgta caacgagctg accaaggtgc gcttcatcgc cgagtcgatg cgcgactacc
     3541 agttcctgga ctcgaagcag aagaaggaca tcgtgcgcct gtacttcaag gacaagcgca
     3601 aggtgaccga caaggacatc atcgagtacc tgcacgccat ctacggctac gacggcatcg
     3661 agctgaaggg catcgagaag cagttcaact cgtcgctgtc gacctaccac gacctgctga
     3721 acatcatcaa cgacaaggag ttcctggacg actcgtcgaa cgaggccatc atcgaggaga
     3781 tcatccacac cctgaccatc ttcgaggacc gcgagatgat caagcagcgc ctgtcgaagt
     3841 tcgagaacat cttcgacaag tcggtgctga agaagctgtc gcgccgccac tacaccggct
     3901 ggggcaagct gtcggccaag ctgatcaacg gcatccgcga cgagaagtcg ggcaacacca
     3961 tcctggacta cctgatcgac gacggcatct cgaaccgcaa cttcatgcag ctgatccacg
     4021 acgacgccct gtcgttcaag aagaagatcc agaaggccca gatcatcggc gacgaggaca
     4081 agggcaacat caaggaggtg gtgaagtcgc tgccgggctc gccggccatc aagaagggca
     4141 tcctgcagtc gatcaagatc gtggacgagc tggtgaaggt gatgggcggc cgcaagccgg
     4201 agtcgatcgt ggtggagatg gcccgcgaga accagtacac caaccagggc aagtcgaact
     4261 cgcagcagcg cctgaagcgc ctggagaagt cgctgaagga gctgggctcg aagatcctga
     4321 aggagaacat cccggccaag ctgtcgaaga tcgacaacaa cgccctgcag aacgaccgcc
     4381 tgtacctgta ctacctgcag aacggcaagg acatgtacac cggcgacgac ctggacatcg
     4441 accgcctgtc gaactacgac atcgacgcca tcatcccgca ggccttcctg aaggacaact
     4501 cgatcgacaa caaggtgctg gtgtcgtcgg cctcgaaccg cggcaagtcg gacgacgtgc
     4561 cgtcgctgga ggtggtgaag aagcgcaaga ccttctggta ccagctgctg aagtcgaagc
     4621 tgatctcgca gcgcaagttc gacaacctga ccaaggccga gcgcggcggc ctgtcgccgg
     4681 aggacaaggc cggcttcatc cagcgccagc tggtggagac ccgccagatc accaagcacg
     4741 tggcccgcct gctggacgag aagttcaaca acaagaagga cgagaacaac cgcgccgtgc
     4801 gcaccgtgaa gatcatcacc ctgaagtcga ccctggtgtc gcagttccgc aaggacttcg
     4861 agctgtacaa ggtgcgcgag atcaacgact tccaccacgc ccacgacgcc tacctgaacg
     4921 ccgtggtggc ctcggccctg ctgaagaagt acccgaagct ggagccggag ttcgtgtacg
     4981 gcgactaccc gaagtacaac tcgttccgcg agcgcaagtc ggccaccgag aaggtgtact
     5041 tctactcgaa catcatgaac atcttcaaga agtcgatctc gctggccgac ggccgcgtga
     5101 tcgagcgccc gctgatcgag gtgaacgagg agaccggcga gtcggtgtgg aacaaggagt
     5161 cggacctggc caccgtgcgc cgcgtgctgt cgtacccgca ggtgaacgtg gtgaagaagg
     5221 tggaggagca gaaccacggc ctggaccgcg gcaagccgaa gggcctgttc aacgccaacc
     5281 tgtcgtcgaa gccgaagccg aactcgaacg agaacctggt gggcgccaag gagtacctgg
     5341 acccgaagaa gtacggcggc tacgccggca tctcgaactc gttcaccgtg ctggtgaagg
     5401 gcaccatcga gaagggcgcc aagaagaaga tcaccaacgt gctggagttc cagggcatct
     5461 cgatcctgga ccgcatcaac taccgcaagg acaagctgaa cttcctgctg gagaagggct
     5521 acaaggacat cgagctgatc atcgagctgc cgaagtactc gctgttcgag ctgtcggacg
     5581 gctcgcgccg catgctggcc tcgatcctgt cgaccaacaa caagcgcggc gagatccaca
     5641 agggcaacca gatcttcctg tcgcagaagt tcgtgaagct gctgtaccac gccaagcgca
     5701 tctcgaacac catcaacgag aaccaccgca agtacgtgga gaaccacaag aaggagttcg
     5761 aggagctgtt ctactacatc ctggagttca acgagaacta cgtgggcgcc aagaagaacg
     5821 gcaagctgct gaactcggcc ttccagtcgt ggcagaacca ctcgatcgac gagctgtgct
     5881 cgtcgttcat cggcccgacc ggctcggagc gcaagggcct gttcgagctg acctcgcgcg
     5941 gctcggccgc cgacttcgag ttcctgggcg tgaagatccc gcgctaccgc gactacaccc
     6001 cgtcgtcgct gctgaaggac gccaccctga tccaccagtc ggtgaccggc ctgtacgaga
     6061 cccgcatcga cctggccaag ctgggcgagg gctaaatact ctggccattt ttctttaccg
     6121 cctttgagtg agctgatacc gctcgccgca gccgaacgac cgagcgcaac gcgtgcggcc
     6181 gctgattagc taagcagaag gccatcctga cggatgcctt tttcgcttgc tagctgcagc
     6241 ccgggggatc cactagttct agagcggcca ttcactggcc gtcgttttac aacgtcgtga
     6301 ctgggaaaac cctggcgtta cccaacttaa tcgccttgca gcacatcccc ctttcgccag
     6361 cggtatcagc tcactcaaag gcggtaatac ggttatccac agaatcaggg gataacgcag
     6421 gaaagaacat gtgagcaaaa ggccagcaaa aggccaggaa ccgtaaaaag gccgcgttgc
     6481 tggcgttttt ccataggctc cgcccccctg acgagcatca caaaaatcga cgctcaagtc
     6541 agaggtggcg aaacccgaca ggactataaa gataccaggc gtttccccct ggaagctccc
     6601 tcgtgcgctc tcctgttccg accctgccgc ttaccggata cctgtccgcc tttctccctt
     6661 cgggaagcgt ggcgctttct catagctcac gctgtaggta tctcagttcg gtgtaggtcg
     6721 ttcgctccaa gctgggctgt gtgcacgaac cccccgttca gcccgaccgc tgcgccttat
     6781 ccggtaacta tcgtcttgag tccaacccgg taagacacga cttatcgcca ctggcagcag
     6841 ccactggtaa caggattagc agagcgaggt atgtaggcgg tgctacagag ttcttgaagt
     6901 ggtggcctaa ctacggctac actagaagaa cagtatttgg tatctgcgct ctgctgaagc
     6961 cagttacctt cggaaaaaga gttggtagct cttgatccgg caaacaaacc accgctggta
     7021 gcggtggttt ttttgtttgc aagcagcaga ttacgcgcag aaaaaaagga tctcaagaag
     7081 atcctttgat cttttctacg gggtctgacg ctcagtggaa cgaaaactca cgttaaggga
     7141 ttttggtcat acgaggccct ttcgtcttca agaattaatt cactggccgt cgttttacaa
     7201 cgtcgtgact gggaaaaccc tggcgttacc caacttaatc gccttgcagc acatccccct
     7261 ttcgccagca gatccgtccc tatcgtttcc acgatcagcg atcggctcgt tgccctgcgc
     7321 cgctccaaag cccgcgacgc agcgccggca ggcagagcaa gtagagggca gcgcctgcaa
     7381 tccatgccca cccgttccac gttgttatag aagccgcata gatcgccgtg aagaggaggg
     7441 gtccgacgat cgaggtcagg ctggtgagcg ccgccagtga gccttgcagc tgcccctgac
     7501 gttcctcatc cacctgcctg gacaacattg cttgcagcgc cggcattccg atgccacccg
     7561 aagcaagcag gaccatgatc gggaacgcca tccatccccg tgtcgcgaag gcaagcagga
     7621 tgtagcctgt gccgtcggca atcattccga gcatgagtgc ccgcctttcg ccgagccggg
     7681 cggctacagg gccggtgatc attgcctggg cgagtgaatg cagaatgcca aatgcggcaa
     7741 gcgaaatgcc gatcgtggtc gcgtcccagt gaaagcgatc ctcgccgaaa atgacccaaa
     7801 gcgcggccgg cacctgtccg acaagttgca tgatgaagaa gaccgccatc agggcggcga
     7861 cgacggtcat gccccgggcc caccggaacg aagcgagcgg gttgagagcc tcccggcgta
     7921 acggccggcg ttcgcctttg tgcgactccg gcaaaaggaa acagcccgtc aggaaattga
     7981 ggccgttcaa ggctgccgcg gcgaagaacg gagcgtgggg ggagaaaccg cccatcagcc
     8041 caccgagcac aggtcccgcg accatcccga acccgaaaca ggcgctcatg aagccgaagt
     8101 gccgcgcgcg ctcatcgcca tcagtgatat cggcaatata agcgccggct accgccccag
     8161 tcgccccggt gatgccggcc acgatccgcc cgatatagag aacccaaagg aaaggcgctg
     8221 tcgccatgat ggcgtagtcg acagtggcgc cggccagcga gacgagcaag attggccgcc
     8281 gcccgaaacg atccgacagc gcgcccagca caggtgcgca ggcaaattgc accaacgcat
     8341 acagcgccag cagaatgcca tagtgggcgg tgacgtcgtt cgagtgaacc agatcgcgca
     8401 ggaggcccgg cagcaccggc ataatcaggc cgatgccgac agcgtcgagc gcgacagtgc
     8461 tcagaattac gatcaggggt atgttgggtt tcacgtctgg cctccggacc agcctccgct
     8521 ggtccgattg aacgcgcgga ttctttatca ctgataagtt ggtggacata ttatgtttat
     8581 cagtgataaa gtgtcaagca tgacaaagtt gcagccgaat acagtgatcc gtgccgccct
     8641 ggacctgttg aacgaggtcg gcgtagacgg tctgacgaca cgcaaactgg cggaacggtt
     8701 gggggttcag cagccggcgc tttactggca cttcaggaac aagcgggcgc tgctcgacgc
     8761 actggccgaa gccatgctgg cggagaatca tacgcattcg gtgccgagag ccgacgacga
     8821 ctggcgctca tttctgatcg ggaatgcccg cagcttcagg caggcgctgc tcgcctaccg
     8881 cgatggcgcg cgcatccatg ccggcacgcg accgggcgca ccgcagatgg aaacggccga
     8941 cgcgcagctt cgcttcctct gcgaggcggg tttttcggcc ggggacgccg tcaatgcgct
     9001 gatgacaatc agctacttca ctgttggggc cgtgcttgag gagcaggccg gcgacagcga
     9061 tgccggcgag cgcggcggca ccgttgaaca ggctccgctc tcgccgctgt tgcgggccgc
     9121 gatagacgcc ttcgacgaag ccggtccgga cgcagcgttc gagcagggac tcgcggtgat
     9181 tgtcgatgga ttggcgaaaa ggaggctcgt tgtcaggaac gttgaaggac cgagaaaggg
     9241 tgacgattga tcaggaccgc tgccggagcg caacccactc actacagcag agccatgtag
     9301 acaacatccc ctcccccttt ccaccgcgtc agacgcccgt agcagcccgc tacgggcttt
     9361 ttcatgccct gccctagcgt ccaagcctca cggccgcgct cggcctctct ggcggccttc
     9421 tggcgctcct gctgcggcgt ccgctcgtat gatgatatat ttttatcttg tgcaatgtaa
     9481 catcagagat tttgagacac aacgtggctt tccccccccc cccccaccgc ggtggcggcc
     9541 gccccggcca gcctcgcaga gcaggattcc cgttgagcac cgccaggtgc gaataaggga
     9601 cagtgaagaa ggaacacccg ctcgcgggtg ggcctacttc acctatcctg cccggctgac
     9661 gccgttggat acaccaagga aagtctacac gaaccctttg gcaaaatcct gtatatcgtg
     9721 cgaaaaagga t
//
