[The description below was written by a language model from this plasmid's Addgene catalogue record and the feature table of its GenBank file.]
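Description:
pVCERC-5 Pvan-dcas9 (Sth3) is an integrating bacterial plasmid built on the pVCERC-5 backbone for introducing a vanillate-inducible, catalytically dead Cas9 into Caulobacter crescentus. It is propagated in E. coli through a high-copy ColE1/pUC-type origin and selected with tetracycline, conferred by the tetA efflux pump gene, which sits next to its divergently oriented regulator tetR. An incP origin of transfer is also annotated, so the plasmid can be mobilised by conjugation from a suitable donor strain. No replication origin for Caulobacter is annotated. This fits the stated design, in which the plasmid is maintained by homologous recombination into the chromosomal vanillate locus rather than as an episome.

The payload is a roughly 4.2 kb dcas9 gene from the Streptococcus thermophilus CRISPR3 system, placed under the vanillate promoter by Gibson assembly, so that adding vanillate switches on dCas9 production. The record notes that part of the plasmid derives from an earlier mycobacterial CRISPR interference platform. An rrnB T1 terminator is annotated near the start of the sequence map, along with several common sequencing primer sites. The feature table does not annotate the dcas9 coding sequence, the vanillate promoter or the homology region, which presumably lie in the large unannotated span. The held sequence (9,731 bp) is also slightly longer than the catalogue total (9,598 bp).

The construct supplies the dCas9 component of a CRISPR interference system for rapid, inducible gene knockdown in C. crescentus. No guide RNA cassette is recorded here, so one would presumably be supplied separately.
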