Addgene plasmid #133319: pVCERC-5 Pvan-dcas9 (Sth3)
Purpose: expresses dcas9 from Streptococcus thermophilus #3; induced with vanillate; for homologous recombination at the vanillate locus in Caulobacter crescentus; tetracycline resistance
Depositing lab: Michael Laub. Depositing organization: Massachusetts Institute of Technology. Publication: A CRISPR Interference System for Efficient and Rapid Gene Knockdown in Caulobacter crescentus. Guzzo M, Castro LK, Reisch CR, Guo MS, Laub MT. mBio. 2020 Jan 14;11(1):e02415-19. doi: 10.1128/mBio.02415-19. PubMed 31937638.
Backbone
  Vector backbone: pVCERC-5
  Backbone size w/o insert (bp): 5431
  Total vector size (bp): 9598
  Vector type: Unspecified
Growth in bacteria
  Bacterial resistance: Tetracycline, 10 μg/mL
  Growth temperature: 37°C
  Growth strain: Top10
  Copy number: Unknown
Gene/Insert
  Gene/Insert name: dcas9 (Streptococcus thermophilus #3)
  Species: Streptococcus thermophilus
  Insert size (bp): 4167
  Promoter: vanillate
  Cloning method: Gibson Cloning
  Sequencing primers: 5′ CTGGACTCTAGCCGACCGACT; 3′ ctgataccgctggcgaaagg
Resource information
  A portion of this plasmid was derived from a plasmid made by: Jeremy M. Rock "Programmable transcriptional repression in mycobacteria using an orthogonal CRISPR interference platform" Nature microbiology 2017
Terms and licenses: Academic/Nonprofit Terms; Industry Terms: Not Available to Industry
How to cite: pVCERC-5 Pvan-dcas9 (Sth3) was a gift from Michael Laub (Addgene plasmid # 133319 ; http://n2t.net/addgene:133319 ; RRID:Addgene_133319)
